>Addgene plasmid #210614 | pKLV2-U6gRNA5(CXCR4-E4(56))-PGKpuro2AmCherry-W | addgene full sequence | sequence record 418746 | Addgene NGS Result
AAATTGTAAGCGTTAATATTTTGTTAAAATTCGCGTTAAATTTTTGTTAAATCAGCTCATTTTTTAACCA
ATAGGCCGAAATCGGCAAAATCCCTTATAAATCAAAAGAATAGACCGAGATAGGGT
[37 nt withheld, positions 127-163]
AAAGAACGTGGACTCCAACGTCAAAGG
[49 nt withheld, positions 191-239]
T
[91 nt withheld, positions 241-331]
G
[124 nt withheld, positions 333-456]
CCCATTCGCCATTCAGGCTGCGCAACTGTTGGGAAGGGCGATCGGTGCGGGCCTCTTCGCTATTACGCCA
GCTGGCGAAAGGGGGATGTGCTGCAAGGCGATTAAGTTGGGTAACGCCAGGGTTTTCCCAGTCACGACGT
TGTAAAACGACGGCCAGTGAGCGCGCGTAATACGACTCACTATAGGGCGAATTGACTAGTACATAACTTA
CGGTAAATGGCCCGCCTGGCTGACCGCCCAACGACCCCCGCCCATTGACGTCAATAATGACGTATGTTCC
CATAGTAACGCCAATAGGGACTTTCCATTGACGTCAATGGGTGGAGTATTTACGGTAAACTGCCCACTTG
GCAGTACATCAAGTGTATCATATGCCAAGTACGCCCCCTATTGACGTCAATGACGGTAAATGGCCCGCCT
GGCATTATGCCCAGTACATGACCTTATGGGACTTTCCTACTTGGCAGTACATCTACGTATTAGTCATCGC
TATTACCATGGTGATGCGGTTTTGGCAGTACATCAATGGGCGTGGATAGCGGTTTGACTCACGGGGATTT
CCAAGTCTCCACCCCATTGACGTCAATGGGAGTTTGTTTTGGCACCAAAATCAACGGGACTTTCCAAAAT
GTCGTAACAACTCCGCCCCATTGACGCAAATGGGCGGTAGGCGTGTACGGTGGGAGGTCTATATAAGCAG
CGCGTTTTGCCTGTACTGGGTCTCTCTGGTTAGACCAGATCTGAGCCTGGGAGCTCTCTGGCTAACTAGG
GAACCCACTGCTTAAGCCTCAATAAAGCTTGCCTTGAGTGCTTCAAGTAGTGTGTGCCCGTCTGTTGTGT
GACTCTGGTAACTAGAGATCCCTCAGACCCTTTTAGTCAGTGTGGAAAATCTCTAGCAGTGGCGCCCGAA
CAGGGACTTGAAAGCGAAAGGGAAACCAGAGGAGCTCTCTCGACGCAGGACTCGGCTTGCTGAAGCGCGC
ACGGCAAGAGGCGAGGGGCGGCGACTGGTGAGTACGCCAAAAATTTTGACTAGCGGAGGCTAGAAGGAGA
GAGATGGGTGCGAGAGCGTCAGTATTAAGCGGGGGAGAATTAGATCGCGATGGGAAAAAATTCGGTTAAG
GCCAGGGGGAAAGAAAAAATATAAATTAAAACATATAGTATGGGCAAGCAGGGAGCTAGAACGATTCGCA
GTTAATCCTGGCCTGTTAGAAACATCAGAAGGCTGTAGACAAATACTGGGACAGCTACAACCATCCCTTC
AGACAGGATCAGAAGAACTTAGATCATTATATAATACAGTAGCAACCCTCTATTGTGTGCATCAAAGGAT
AGAGATAAAAGACACCAAGGAAGCTTTAGACAAGATAGAGGAAGAGCAAAACAAAAGTAAGACCACCGCA
CAGCAAGCGGCCGGCCGCGCTGATCTTCAGACCTGGAGGAGGAGATATGAGGGACAATTGGAGAAGTGAA
TTATATAAATATAAAGTAGTAAAAATTGAACCATTAGGAGTAGCACCCACCAAGGCAAAGAGAAGAGTGG
TGCAGAGAGAAAAAAGAGCAGTGGGAATAGGAGCTTTGTTCCTTGGGTTCTTGGGAGCAGCAGGAAGCAC
TATGGGCGCAGCGTCAATGACGCTGACGGTACAGGCCAGACAATTATTGTCTGGTATAGTGCAGCAGCAG
AACAATTTGCTGAGGGCTATTGAGGCGCAACAGCATCTGTTGCAACTCACAGTCTGGGGCATCAAGCAGC
TCCAGGCAAGAATCCTGGCTGTGGAAAGATACCTAAAGGATCAACAGCTCCTGGGGATTTGGGGTTGCTC
TGGAAAACTCATTTGCACCACTGCTGTGCCTTGGAATGCTAGTTGGAGTAATAAATCTCTGGAACAGATT
TGGAATCACACGACCTGGATGGAGTGGGACAGAGAAATTAACAATTACACAAGCTTAATACACTCCTTAA
TTGAAGAATCGCAAAACCAGCAAGAAAAGAATGAACAAGAATTATTGGAATTAGATAAATGGGCAAGTTT
GTGGAATTGGTTTAACATAACAAATTGGCTGTGGTATATAAAATTATTCATAATGATAGTAGGAGGCTTG
GTAGGTTTAAGAATAGTTTTTGCTGTACTTTCTATAGTGAATAGAGTTAGGCAGGGATATTCACCATTAT
CGTTTCAGACCCACCTCCCAACCCCGAGGGGACCCGACAGGCCCGAAGGAATAGAAGAAGAAGGTGGAGA
GAGAGACAGAGACAGATCCATTCGATTAGTGAACGGATCGGCACTGCGTGCGCCAATTCTGCAGACAAAT
GGCAGTATTCATCCACAATTTTAAAAGAAAAGGGGGGATTGGGGGGTACAGTGCAGGGGAAAGAATAGTA
GACATAATAGCAACAGACATACAAACTAAAGAATTACAAAAACAAATTACAAAAATTCAAAATTTTCGGG
TTTATTACAGGGACAGCAGAGATCCAGTTTGGTTAGTACCGGGCCCTACGCGTCCAAGGTCGGGCAGGAA
GAGGGCCTATTTCCCATGATTCCTTCATATTTGCATATACGATACAAGGCTGTTAGAGAGATAATTAGAA
TTAATTTGACTGTAAACACAAAGATATTAGTACAAAATACGTGACGTAGAAAGTAATAATTTCTTGGGTA
GTTTGCAGTTTTAAAATTATGTTTTAAAATGGACTATCATATGCTTACCGTAACTTGAAAGTATTTCGAT
TTCTTGGCTTTATATATCTTGTGGAAAGGACGAAACACCGTCATTAAAATGCTGTTCTGGTTTAAGAGCT
ATGCTGGAAACAGCATAGCAAGTTTAAATAAGGCTAGTCCGTTATCAACTTGAAAAAGTGGCACCGAGTC
GGTGCTTTTTTTGGATCCAATTCTACCGGGTAGGGGAGGCGCTTTTCCCAAGGCAGTCTGGAGCATGCGC
TTTAGCAGCCCCGCTGGGCACTTGGCGCTACACAAGTGGCCTCTGGCCTCGCACACATTCCACATCCACC
GGTAGGCGCCAACCGGCTCCGTTCTTTGGTGGCCCCTTCGCGCCACCTTCTACTCCTCCCCTAGTCAGGA
AGTTCCCCCCCGCCCCGCAGCTCGCGTCGTGCAGGACGTGACAAATGGAAGTAGCACGTCTCACTAGTCT
CGTGCAGATGGACAGCACCGCTGAGCAATGGAAGCGGGTAGGCCTTTGGGGCAGCGGCCAATAGCAGCTT
TGCTCCTTCGCTTTCTGGGCTCAGAGGCTGGGAAGGGGTGGGTCCGGGGGCGGGCTCAGGGGCGGGCTCA
GGGGCGGGGCGGGCGCCCGAAGGTCCTCCGGAGGCCCGGCATTCTGCACGCTTCAAAAGCGCACGTCTGC
CGCGCTGTTCTCCTCTTCCTCATCTCCGGGCCTTTCGACCTGCATCCATCTAGATCTCGAGCAGCTGAAG
CTTACCATGACCGAGTACAAGCCCACGGTGCGCCTCGCCACCCGCGACGACGTCCCCAGGGCCGTACGCA
CCCTCGCCGCCGCGTTCGCCGACTACCCCGCCACGCGCCACACCGTCGATCCGGACCGCCACATCGAGCG
GGTCACCGAGCTGCAAGAACTCTTCCTCACGCGCGTCGGGCTCGACATCGGCAAGGTGTGGGTCGCGGAC
GACGGCGCCGCGGTGGCGGTCTGGACCACGCCGGAGAGCGTCGAAGCGGGGGCGGTGTTCGCCGAGATCG
GCCCGCGCATGGCCGAGTTGAGCGGTTCCCGGCTGGCCGCGCAGCAACAGATGGAAGGCCTCCTGGCGCC
GCACCGGCCCAAGGAGCCCGCGTGGTTCCTGGCCACCGTCGGCGTCTCGCCCGACCACCAGGGCAAGGGT
CTGGGCAGCGCCGTCGTGCTCCCCGGAGTGGAGGCGGCCGAGCGCGCCGGGGTGCCCGCCTTCCTGGAGA
CCTCCGCGCCCCGCAACCTCCCCTTCTACGAGCGGCTCGGCTTCACCGTCACCGCCGACGTCGAGGTGCC
CGAAGGACCGCGCACCTGGTGCATGACCCGCAAGCCCGGTGCCGGCGGCGGGTCCGGAGGAGAGGGCAGA
GGAAGTCTCCTAACATGCGGTGACGTGGAGGAGAATCCTGGCCCAATGGTGAGCAAGGGCGAGGAGGATA
ACTCCGCCATCATCAAGGAGTTCCTGCGCTTCAAGGTGCACATGGAGGGCTCCGTGAACGGCCACGAGTT
CGAGATCGAGGGCGAGGGCGAGGGCCGCCCCTACGAGGGCACCCAGACCGCCAAGCTGAAGGTGACCAAG
GGTGGCCCCCTGCCCTTCGCCTGGGACATCCTGTCCCCTCAGTTCATGTACGGCTCCAAGGCCTACGTGA
AGCACCCCGCCGACATCCCCGACTACTTGAAGCTGTCCTTCCCCGAGGGCTTCAAGTGGGAGCGCGTGAT
GAACTTCGAGGACGGCGGCGTGGTGACCGTGACCCAGGACTCCTCTCTGCAGGACGGCGAGTTCATCTAC
AAGGTGAAGCTGCGCGGCACCAACTTCCCCTCCGACGGCCCCGTAATGCAGAAGAAAACCATGGGCTGGG
AGGCCTCCTCCGAGCGGATGTACCCCGAGGACGGCGCCCTGAAGGGCGAGATCAAGCAGAGGCTGAAGCT
GAAGGACGGCGGCCACTACGACGCTGAGGTCAAGACCACCTACAAGGCCAAGAAGCCCGTGCAGCTGCCC
GGCGCCTACAACGTCAACATCAAGTTGGACATCACCTCCCACAACGAGGACTACACCATCGTGGAACAGT
ACGAACGCGCCGAGGGCCGCCACTCCACCGGCGGCATGGACGAGCTGTACAAGTGAGCGGCCGCTCAACC
TCTGGATTACAAAATTTGTGAAAGATTGACTGGTATTCTTAACTATGTTGCTCCTTTTACGCTATGTGGA
TACGCTGCTTTAATGCCTTTGTATCATGCTATTGCTTCCCGTATGGCTTTCATTTTCTCCTCCTTGTATA
AATCCTGGTTGCTGTCTCTTTATGAGGAGTTGTGGCCCGTTGTCAGGCAACGTGGCGTGGTGTGCACTGT
GTTTGCTGACGCAACCCCCACTGGTTGGGGCATTGCCACCACCTGTCAGCTCCTTTCCGGGACTTTCGCT
TTCCCCCTCCCTATTGCCACGGCGGAACTCATCGCCGCCTGCCTTGCCCGCTGCTGGACAGGGGCTCGGC
TGTTGGGCACTGACAATTCCGTGGTGTTGTCGGGGAAATCATCGTCCTTTCCTTGGCTGCTCGCCTGTGT
TGCCACCTGGATTCTGCGCGGGACGTCCTTCTGCTACGTCCCTTCGGCCCTCAATCCAGCGGACCTTCCT
TCCCGCGGCCTGCTGCCGGCTCTGCGGCCTCTTCCGCGTCTACGCCTTCGCCCTCAGACGAGTCGGATCT
CCCTTTGGGCCGCCTCCCCGCAGGTACCTTTAAGACCAATGACTTACAAGGCAGCTGTAGATCTTAGCCA
CTTTTTAAAAGAAAAGGGGGGACTGGAAGGGCTAATTCACTCCCAAAGAAGTCAAGATCTGCTTTTTGCC
TGTACTGGGTCTCTCTGGTTAGACCAGAGTCTCTCTGGTTAGACCAGATCTGAGCCTGGGAGCTCTCTGG
CTAACTAGGGAACCCACTGCTTAAGCCTCAATAAAGCTTGCCTTGAGTGCTTCAAGTAGTGTGTGCCCGT
CTGTTGTGTGACTCTGGTAACTAGAGATCCCTCAGACCCTTTTAGTCAGTGTGGAAAATCTCTAGCAGTT
TAAACCCGCTGATCAGCCTCGACTGTGCCTTCTAGTTGCCAGCCATCTGTTGTTTGCCCCTCCCCCGTGC
CTTCCTTGACCCTGGAAGGTGCCACTCCCACTGTCCTTTCCTAATAAAATGAGGAAATTGCATCGCATTG
TCTGAGTAGGTGTCATTCTATTCTGGGGGGTGGGGTGGGGCAGGACAGCAAGGGGGAGGATTGGGAAGTC
AATAGCAGGCATGCTGGGGATGCGGTGGGCTCTATGGGCGGCCGTTAATTAAGCTTTTGTTCCCTTTAGT
GAGGGTTAATTGCGCGCTTGGCGTAATCATGGTCATAGCTGTTTCCTGTGTGAAATTGTTATCCGCTCAC
AATTCCACACAACATACGAGCCGGGAGCATAAAGTGTAAAGCCTGGGGTGCCTAATGAGTGAGCTAACTC
ACATTAATTGCGTTGCGCTCACTGCCCGCTTTCCAGTCGGGAAACCTGTCGTGCCAGCTGCATTAATGAA
TCGGCCAACGCGCGGGGAGAGGCGGTTTGCGTATTGGGCGCTCTTCCGCTTCCTCGCTCACTGACTCGCT
GCGCTCGGTCGTTCGGCTGCGGCGAGCGGTATCAGCTCACTCAAAGGCGGTAATACGGTTATCCACAGAA
TCAGGGGATAACGCAGGAAAGAACATGTGAGCAAAAGGCCAGCAAAAGGCCAGGAACCGTAAAAAGGCCG
CGTTGCTGGCGTTTTTCCATAGGCTCCGCCCCCCTGACGAGCATCACAAAAATCGACGCTCAAGTCAGAG
GTGGCGAAACCCGACAGGACTATAAAGATACCAGGCGTTTCCCCCTGGAAGCTCCCTCGTGCGCTCTCCT
GTTCCGACCCTGCCGCTTACCGGATACCTGTCCGCCTTTCTCCCTTCGGGAAGCGTGGCGCTTTCTCATA
GCTCACGCTGTAGGTATCTCAGTTCGGTGTAGGTCGTTCGCTCCAAGCTGGGCTGTGTGCACGAACCCCC
CGTTCAGCCCGACCGCTGCGCCTTATCCGGTAACTATCGTCTTGAGTCCAACCCGGTAAGACACGACTTA
TCGCCACTGGCAGCAGCCACTGGTAACAGGATTAGCAGAGCGAGGTATGTAGGCGGTGCTACAGAGTTCT
TGAAGTGGTGGCCTAACTACGGCTACACTAGAAGAACAGTATTTGGTATCTGCGCTCTGCTGAAGCCAGT
TACCTTCGGAAAAAGAGTTGGTAGCTCTTGATCCGGCAAACAAACCACCGCTGGTAGCGGTGGTTTTTTT
GTTTGCAAGCAGCAGATTACGCGCAGAAAAAAAGGATCTCAAGAAGATCCTTTGATCTTTTCTACGGGGT
CTGACGCTCAGTGGAACGAAAACTCACGTTAAGGGATTTTGGTCATGAGATTATCAAAAAGGATCTTCAC
CTAGATCCTTTTAAATTAAAAATGAAGTTTTAAATCAATCTAAAGTATATATGAGTAAACTTGGTCTGAC
AGTTACCAATGCTTAATCAGTGAGGCACCTATCTCAGCGATCTGTCTATTTCGTTCATCCATAGTTGCCT
GACTCCCCGTCGTGTAGATAACTACGATACGGGAGGGCTTACCATCTGGCCCCAGTGCTGCAATGATACC
GCGAGACCCACGCTCACCGGCTCCAGATTTATCAGCAATAAACCAGCCAGCCGGAAGGGCCGAGCGCAGA
AGTGGTCCTGCAACTTTATCCGCCTCCATCCAGTCTATTAATTGTTGCCGGGAAGCTAGAGTAAGTAGTT
CGCCAGTTAATAGTTTGCGCAACGTTGTTGCCATTGCTACAGGCATCGTGGTGTCACGCTCGTCGTTTGG
TATGGCTTCATTCAGCTCCGGTTCCCAACGATCAAGGCGAGTTACATGATCCCCCATGTTGTGCAAAAAA
GCGGTTAGCTCCTTCGGTCCTCCGATCGTTGTCAGAAGTAAGTTGGCCGCAGTGTTATCACTCATGGTTA
TGGCAGCACTGCATAATTCTCTTACTGTCATGCCATCCGTAAGATGCTTTTCTGTGACTGGTGAGTACTC
AACCAAGTCATTCTGAGAATAGTGTATGCGGCGACCGAGTTGCTCTTGCCCGGCGTCAATACGGGATAAT
ACCGCGCCACATAGCAGAACTTTAAAAGTGCTCATCATTGGAAAACGTTCTTCGGGGCGAAAACTCTCAA
GGATCTTACCGCTGTTGAGATCCAGTTCGATGTAACCCACTCGTGCACCCAACTGATCTTCAGCATCTTT
TACTTTCACCAGCGTTTCTGGGTGAGCAAAAACAGGAAGGCAAAATGCCGCAAAAAAGGGAATAAGGGCG
ACACGGAAATGTTGAATACTCATACTCTTCCTTTTTCAATATTATTGAAGCATTTATCAGGGTTATTGTC
TCATGAGCGGATACATATTTGAATGTATTTAGAAAAATAAACAAATAGGGGTTCCGCGCACATTTCCCCG
AAAAGTGCCACCT
Features (pLannotate 1.2.2; 28 found; start..end, strand, type, name):
     28..456     -  rep_origin     f1 ori (sequence partly withheld): f1 bacteriophage origin of replication; arrow indicates direction of (+) strand synthesis
    461..616     -  CDS            lacZα (fragment): LacZα fragment of β-galactosidase; lacZ fragment
    624..642     +  promoter       T7 promoter: promoter for bacteriophage T7 RNA polymerase
    656..956     +  enhancer       CMV enhancer: human cytomegalovirus immediate early enhancer
    957..1156    +  promoter       CMV promoter: human cytomegalovirus (CMV) immediate early promoter
   1174..1354    +  LTR            5' LTR (truncated): truncated 5' long terminal repeat (LTR) from HIV-1
   1401..1526    +  misc_feature   HIV-1 Ψ: packaging signal of human immunodeficiency virus type 1
   1510..1848    +  CDS            HIV-1 gag (fragment): gag protein from human immunodeficiency virus 1; gag
   2025..2258    +  misc_feature   RRE: The Rev response element (RRE) of HIV-1 allows for Rev-dependent mRNA export from the nucleus to the cytoplasm.
   2635..2735    +  CDS            Rev (fragment): human immunodeficiency virus 1 (HIV-1) Rev protein; rev; enhances nuclear export of unspliced and incompletely spliced viral mRNAs
   2785..2902    +  misc_feature   cPPT/CTS: central polypurine tract and central termination sequence of HIV-1
   2977..3217    +  promoter       U6 promoter: RNA polymerase III promoter for human U6 snRNA
   3264..3331    +  misc_RNA       tracrRNA (fragment): trans-activating CRISPR RNA for the Streptococcus pyogenes CRISPR/Cas9 system
   3354..3853    +  promoter       PGK promoter: mouse phosphoglycerate kinase 1 promoter
   3893..4489    +  CDS            PuroR (fragment): puromycin N-acetyltransferase; pac from Streptomyces; confers resistance to puromycin
   4562..5269    +  CDS            mCherry: mCherry is a basic (constitutively fluorescent) red fluorescent protein published in 2004, derived from Discosoma sp.. It is reported to be a very rapidly-maturing monomer with low acid sensitivity.
   5281..5867    +  misc_feature   WPRE: woodchuck hepatitis virus posttranscriptional regulatory element
   5861..6007    +  CDS            nef (fragment): NEF_HV1LA - Experimental evidence at protein level: Swiss-Prot protein existence level 1. Extracellular Nef protein targets CD4(+) T-lymphocytes for apoptosis by interacting with CXCR4 surface receptors. From Human immunodeficiency virus type 1 group M subtype B (isolate Lai) (HIV-1).
   6015..6193    +  LTR            5' LTR (truncated): truncated 5' long terminal repeat (LTR) from HIV-1
   6219..6330    +  polyA_signal   bGH poly(A) signal: bovine growth hormone polyadenylation signal
   6469..6487    -  promoter       T3 promoter: promoter for bacteriophage T3 RNA polymerase
   6532..6548    -  protein_bind   lac operator: The lac repressor binds to the lac operator to inhibit transcription in E. coli. This inhibition can be relieved by adding lactose or isopropyl-β-D-thiogalactopyranoside (IPTG). lac repressor encoded by lacI
   6556..6586    -  promoter       lac promoter: promoter for the E. coli lac operon
   6601..6622    -  protein_bind   CAP binding site: CAP binding activates transcription in the presence of cAMP. E. coli catabolite activator protein
   6635..6727    -  CDS            lacI (fragment): lac repressor; lacI; The lac repressor binds to the lac operator to inhibit transcription in E. coli. This inhibition can be relieved by adding lactose or isopropyl-β-D-thiogalactopyranoside (IPTG).
   6910..7498    -  rep_origin     ori: high-copy-number ColE1/pMB1/pBR322/pUC origin of replication
   7669..8529    -  CDS            AmpR: β-lactamase; bla; confers resistance to ampicillin, carbenicillin, and related antibiotics
   8530..8634    -  promoter       AmpR promoter: bla
