[The description below was written by a language model from this plasmid's Addgene catalogue record and pLannotate feature annotations shown in this document.]
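Description:
pKLV2-U6gRNA5(CXCR4-E4(56))-PGKpuro2AmCherry-W is an 8.7 kb HIV-1-based lentiviral guide RNA expression vector, made by inserting a guide sequence into the paired BbsI sites of the parental pKLV2-U6gRNA5(BbsI)-PGKpuro2AmCherry-W backbone, which destroys both sites. It is propagated in E. coli through a high-copy ColE1/pUC-type origin with ampicillin resistance. The bacterial backbone also carries an f1 origin, lacZα/lac promoter remnants and T7 and T3 promoters. For virus production, a CMV enhancer/promoter fused to a truncated 5' LTR drives transcription of the viral genome. That genome contains the Ψ packaging signal with a partial gag sequence, the RRE for Rev-dependent nuclear export, and the cPPT/CTS element. A truncated 3' LTR followed by a bGH polyadenylation signal closes the transfer cassette. No viral structural or enzymatic genes are present intact, so packaging functions must be supplied in trans.

The payload consists of two expression units. A human U6 RNA polymerase III promoter transcribes the guide designated CXCR4-E4(56), fused to a Streptococcus pyogenes Cas9 tracrRNA-derived scaffold. The record gives the target as human "CXCR4-E4" but does not spell out what E4 denotes. Downstream, the mouse PGK promoter drives a puromycin N-acetyltransferase gene linked, per the construct name, by a 2A sequence to mCherry, with a WPRE to enhance transcript expression. Transduced cells can therefore be selected with puromycin and tracked or sorted by red fluorescence. The vector does not encode Cas9, so the nuclease must be provided separately. The plasmid was deposited with a study of the canonical BAF complex in human T-cell acute lymphoblastic leukemia.
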