Addgene plasmid #210614: pKLV2-U6gRNA5(CXCR4-E4(56))-PGKpuro2AmCherry-W
Purpose: Lentiviral vector expressing gRNA targeting human CXCR4-E4
Depositing lab: Kosuke Yusa. Depositing organization: Kyoto University, Institute for Life and Medical Sciences. Publication: Canonical BAF complex regulates the oncogenic program in human T-cell acute lymphoblastic leukemia. Aoki K, Hyuga M, Tarumoto Y, Nishibuchi G, Ueda A, Ochi Y, Sugino S, Mikami T, Kobushi H, Kato I, Akahane K, Inukai T, Takaori-Kondo A, Takita J, Ogawa S, Yusa K. Blood. 2023 Nov 3:blood.2023020857. doi: 10.1182/blood.2023020857. PubMed 37922452.
Backbone
  Vector backbone: pKLV2-U6gRNA5(BbsI)-PGKpuro2AmCherry-W
  Backbone manufacturer: addgene
  Backbone size w/o insert (bp): 8657
  Total vector size (bp): 8659
  Vector type: Lentiviral
  Selectable markers: Puromycin
Growth in bacteria
  Bacterial resistance: Ampicillin, 100 μg/mL
  Growth temperature: 37°C
  Growth strain: NEB Stable
  Copy number: Unknown
Gene/Insert
  Gene/Insert name: CXCR4-E4(56)
  gRNA/shRNA sequence: TCATTAAAATGCTGTTCTG
  Species: H. sapiens (human)
  Entrez Gene: CXCR4 (a.k.a. CD184, D2S201E, FB22, HM89, HSY3RR, LAP-3, LAP3, LCR1, LESTR, NPY3R, NPYR, NPYRL, NPYY3R, WHIM, WHIMS, WHIMS1)
  Cloning method: Restriction Enzyme; 5′ cloning site BbsI (destroyed during cloning); 3′ cloning site BbsI (destroyed during cloning)
  Sequencing primers: 5′ AGATAATTAGAATTAATTTGACTG
Terms and licenses: Academic/Nonprofit Terms; Industry Terms: Not Available to Industry
How to cite: pKLV2-U6gRNA5(CXCR4-E4(56))-PGKpuro2AmCherry-W was a gift from Kosuke Yusa (Addgene plasmid # 210614 ; http://n2t.net/addgene:210614 ; RRID:Addgene_210614)
